>Addgene plasmid #232892 | pML107-LAS17 | addgene full sequence | sequence record 462139 | Addgene NGS Result
GTAAAACGACGGCCAGTGAGCGCGCGTAATACGACTCACTATAGGGCGAATTGGGTACCGGGCCCCCCCT
CGAGGTCGACGGTATCGATAAGCTTGATATCGAATTCAGTCTACTAGTCAGTTCGAGTTTATCATTATCA
ATACTGCCATTTCAAAGAATACGTAAATAATTAATAGTAGTGATTTTCCTAACTTTATTTAGTCAAAAAA
TTAGCCTTTTAATTCTGCTGTAACCCGTACATGCCCAAAATAGGGGGCGGGTTACACAGAATATATAACA
TCGTAGGTGTCTGGGTGAACAGTTTATTCCTGGCATCCACTAAATATAATGGAGCCCGCTTTTTAAGCTG
GCATCCAGAAAAAAAAAGAATCCCAGCACCAAAATATTGTTTTCTTCACCAACCATCAGTTCATAGGTCC
ATTCTCTTAGCGCAACTACAGAGAACAGGGGCACAAACAGGCAAAAAACGGGCACAACCTCAATGGAGTG
ATGCAACCTGCCTGGAGTAAATGATGACACAAGGCAATTGACCCACGCATGTATCTATCTCATTTTCTTA
CACCTTCTATTACCTTCTGCTCTCTCTGATTTGGAAAAAGCTGAAAAAAAAGGTTGAAACCAGTTCCCTG
AAATTATTCCCCTACTTGACTAATAAGTATATAAAGACGGTAGGTATTGATTGTAATTCTGTAAATCTAT
TTCTTAAACTTCTTAAATTCTACTTTTATAGTTAGTCTTTTTTTTAGTTTTAAAACACCAAGAACTTAGT
TTCGAATAAACACACATAAACAAACAAAAGATCTGATATGGATCGAATTAGATCTCGCCACCATGGACAA
GAAGTATTCTATCGGACTGGACATCGGGACTAATAGCGTCGGGTGGGCCGTCATCACTGACGAGTACAAG
GTGCCCTCTAAGAAGTTCAAGGTGCTCGGGAACACCGACCGGCATTCCATCAAGAAAAATCTGATCGGAG
CTCTCCTCTTTGATTCAGGGGAGACCGCTGAAGCAACCCGCCTCAAGCGGACTGCTAGACGGCGGTACAC
CAGGAGGAAGAACCGGATTTGTTACCTTCAAGAGATATTCTCCAACGAAATGGCAAAGGTCGACGACAGC
TTCTTCCATAGGCTGGAAGAATCATTCCTCGTGGAAGAGGATAAGAAGCATGAACGGCATCCCATCTTCG
GTAATATCGTCGACGAGGTGGCCTATCACGAGAAATACCCAACCATCTACCATCTTCGCAAAAAGCTGGT
GGACTCAACCGACAAGGCAGACCTCCGGCTTATCTACCTGGCCCTGGCCCACATGATTAAGTTCAGAGGC
CACTTCCTGATCGAGGGCGACCTCAATCCTGACAATAGCGATGTGGATAAACTGTTCATCCAGCTGGTGC
AGACTTACAACCAGCTCTTTGAAGAGAACCCCATCAATGCAAGCGGAGTCGATGCCAAGGCCATTCTGTC
AGCCCGGCTGTCAAAGAGCCGCAGACTTGAGAATCTTATCGCTCAGCTGCCGGGTGAAAAGAAAAATGGA
CTGTTCGGGAACCTGATTGCTCTTTCACTTGGGCTGACTCCCAATTTCAAGTCTAATTTCGACCTGGCAG
AGGATGCCAAGCTGCAACTGTCCAAGGACACCTATGATGACGATCTCGACAACCTCCTGGCCCAGATCGG
TGACCAATACGCCGACCTTTTCCTTGCTGCTAAGAATCTTTCTGACGCCATCCTGCTGTCTGACATTCTC
CGCGTGAACACTGAAATCACCAAGGCCCCTCTTTCAGCTTCAATGATTAAGCGGTATGATGAGCACCACC
AGGACCTGACCCTGCTTAAGGCACTCGTCCGGCAGCAGCTTCCGGAGAAGTACAAGGAAATCTTCTTTGA
CCAGTCAAAGAATGGATACGCCGGCTACATCGACGGAGGTGCCTCCCAAGAGGAATTTTATAAGTTTATC
AAACCTATCCTTGAGAAGATGGACGGCACCGAAGAGCTCCTCGTGAAACTGAATCGGGAGGATCTGCTGC
GGAAGCAGCGCACTTTCGACAATGGGAGCATTCCCCACCAGATCCATCTTGGGGAGCTTCACGCCATCCT
TCGGCGCCAAGAGGACTTCTACCCCTTTCTTAAGGACAACAGGGAGAAGATTGAGAAAATTCTCACTTTC
CGCATCCCCTACTACGTGGGACCCCTCGCCAGAGGAAATAGCCGGTTTGCTTGGATGACCAGAAAGTCAG
AAGAAACTATCACTCCCTGGAACTTCGAAGAGGTGGTGGACAAGGGAGCCAGCGCTCAGTCATTCATCGA
ACGGATGACTAACTTCGATAAGAACCTCCCCAATGAGAAGGTCCTGCCGAAACATTCCCTGCTCTACGAG
TACTTTACCGTGTACAACGAGCTGACCAAGGTGAAATATGTCACCGAAGGGATGAGGAAGCCCGCATTCC
TGTCAGGCGAACAAAAGAAGGCAATTGTGGACCTTCTGTTCAAGACCAATAGAAAGGTGACCGTGAAGCA
GCTGAAGGAGGACTATTTCAAGAAAATTGAATGCTTCGACTCTGTGGAGATTAGCGGGGTCGAAGATCGG
TTCAACGCAAGCCTGGGTACCTACCATGATCTGCTTAAGATCATCAAGGACAAGGATTTTCTGGACAATG
AGGAGAAAGAGGACATCCTTGAGGACATTGTCCTGACTCTCACTCTGTTCGAGGACCGGGAAATGATCGA
GGAGAGGCTTAAGACCTACGCCCATCTGTTCGACGATAAAGTGATGAAGCAACTTAAACGGAGAAGATAT
ACCGGATGGGGACGCCTTAGCCGCAAACTCATCAACGGAATCCGGGACAAACAGAGCGGAAAGACCATTC
TTGATTTCCTTAAGAGCGACGGATTCGCTAATCGCAACTTCATGCAACTTATCCATGATGATTCCCTGAC
CTTTAAGGAGGACATCCAGAAGGCCCAAGTGTCTGGACAAGGTGACTCACTGCACGAGCATATCGCAAAT
CTGGCTGGTTCACCCGCTATTAAGAAGGGTATTCTCCAGACCGTGAAAGTCGTGGACGAGCTGGTCAAGG
TGATGGGTCGCCATAAACCAGAGAACATTGTCATCGAGATGGCCAGGGAAAACCAGACTACCCAGAAGGG
ACAGAAGAACAGCAGGGAGCGGATGAAAAGAATTGAGGAAGGGATTAAGGAGCTCGGGTCACAGATCCTT
AAAGAGCACCCGGTGGAAAACACCCAGCTTCAGAATGAGAAGCTCTATCTGTACTACCTTCAAAATGGAC
GCGATATGTATGTGGACCAAGAGCTTGATATCAACAGGCTCTCAGACTACGACGTGGACCACATCGTCCC
TCAGAGCTTCCTCAAAGACGACTCAATTGACAATAAGGTGCTGACTCGCTCAGACAAGAACCGGGGAAAG
TCAGATAACGTGCCCTCAGAGGAAGTCGTGAAAAAGATGAAGAACTATTGGCGCCAGCTTCTGAACGCAA
AGCTAATCACTCAGCGGAAGTTCGACAATCTCACTAAGGCTGAGAGGGGCGGACTGAGCGAACTGGACAA
AGCAGGATTCATTAAACGGCAACTTGTGGAGACTCGGCAGATTACTAAACATGTAGCCCAAATCCTTGAC
TCACGCATGAATACCAAGTACGACGAAAACGACAAACTTATCCGCGAGGTGAAGGTGATTACCCTGAAGT
CCAAGCTGGTCAGCGATTTCAGAAAGGACTTTCAATTCTACAAAGTGCGGGAGATCAATAACTATCATCA
TGCTCATGACGCATATCTGAATGCCGTGGTGGGAACCGCCCTAATCAAGAAGTACCCAAAGCTGGAAAGC
GAGTTCGTGTACGGAGACTACAAGGTCTACGACGTGCGCAAGATGATTGCCAAATCTGAGCAGGAGATCG
GAAAGGCCACCGCAAAGTACTTCTTCTACAGCAACATCATGAATTTCTTCAAGACCGAAATCACCCTTGC
AAACGGTGAGATCCGGAAGAGGCCGCTCATCGAGACTAATGGGGAGACTGGCGAAATCGTGTGGGACAAG
GGCAGAGATTTCGCTACCGTGCGCAAAGTGCTTTCTATGCCTCAAGTGAACATCGTGAAGAAAACCGAGG
TGCAAACCGGAGGCTTTTCTAAGGAATCAATCCTCCCCAAGCGCAACTCCGACAAGCTCATTGCAAGGAA
GAAGGATTGGGACCCTAAGAAGTACGGCGGATTCGATTCACCAACTGTGGCTTATTCTGTCCTGGTCGTG
GCTAAGGTGGAAAAAGGAAAGTCTAAGAAGCTCAAGAGCGTGAAGGAACTGCTGGGTATCACCATTATGG
AGCGCAGCTCCTTCGAGAAGAACCCAATTGACTTTCTCGAAGCCAAAGGTTACAAGGAAGTCAAGAAGGA
CCTTATCATCAAGCTCCCAAAGTATAGCCTGTTCGAACTGGAGAATGGGCGGAAGCGGATGCTCGCCTCC
GCTGGCGAACTTCAGAAGGGTAATGAGCTGGCTCTCCCCTCCAAGTACGTGAATTTCCTCTACCTTGCAA
GCCATTACGAGAAGCTGAAGGGGAGCCCCGAGGACAACGAGCAAAAGCAACTGTTTGTGGAGCAGCATAA
GCATTATCTGGACGAGATCATTGAGCAGATTTCCGAGTTTTCTAAACGCGTCATTCTCGCTGATGCCAAC
CTCGATAAAGTCCTTAGCGCATACAATAAGCACAGAGACAAACCAATTCGGGAGCAGGCTGAGAATATCA
TCCACCTGTTCACCCTCACCAATCTTGGTGCCCCTGCCGCATTCAAGTACTTCGACACCACCATCGACCG
GAAACGCTATACCTCCACCAAAGAAGTGCTGGACGCCACCCTCATCCACCAGAGCATCACCGGACTTTAC
GAAACTCGGATTGACCTCTCACAGCTCGGAGGGGATGAGGGAGCTCCCAAGAAAAAGCGCAAGGTAGGTA
GTTCCGGATCCTAGACTCTCGAGGCGAATTTCTTATGATTTATGATTTTTATTATTAAATAAGTTATAAA
AAAAATAAGTGTATACAAATTTTAAAGTGACTCTTAGGTTTTAAAACGAAAATTCTTATTCTTGAGTAAC
TCTTTCCTGTAGGTCAGGTTGCTTTCTCAGGTATAGCATGAGGTCGCTCTTATTGACCACACCTCTACCG
GCATGCCGAGCAAATGCCTGCAAATCGCTCCCCATTTCTCTAGAGCGGCCGTGGTATCGTTTAGATTGGC
AATTACAGTGTCTTAGCTCACATGCTTATAACTAATTACATGACTCGAAGACATAAAAAACAAAAAAAGC
ACCACCGACTCGGTGCCACTTTTTCAAGTTGATAACGGACTAGCCTTATTTTAACTTGCTATTTCTAGCT
CTAAAACCCGGCAGAATTCAGGGTATTGATCATTTATCTTTCACTGCGGAGAAGTTTCGAACGCCGAAAC
ATGCGCACCAACTTTCACTTCTACAGCGTTTGACCAAAATCTTTTGAACAGAACATTGTAGGGTGTGAAA
AAATGCGCACCTTTACCGCTAGCCCAAGAGGGCACTACAAAATCTAGAGTTGTACTTCAAACGTACATGT
AATCACCTTGTATATACTCGAAAGAAAACATCAAGTTTCTGTATAAATATGAGTGAAAGCATAATCATAC
ATTATCTTTTCAAAGATTGTCCGCGGTGGAGCTCCAGCTTTTGTTCCCTTTAGTGAGGGTTAATTGCGCG
CTTGGCGTAATCATGGTCATAGCTGTTTCCTGTGTGAAATTGTTATCCGCTCACAATTCCACACAACATA
CGAGCCGGAAGCATAAAGTGTAAAGCCTGGGGTGCCTAATGAGTGAGCTAACTCACATTAATTGCGTTGC
GCTCACTGCCCGCTTTCCAGTCGGGAAACCTGTCGTGCCAGCTGCATTAATGAATCGGCCAACGCGCGGG
GAGAGGCGGTTTGCGTATTGGGCGCTCTTCCGCTTCCTCGCTCACTGACTCGCTGCGCTCGGTCGTTCGG
CTGCGGCGAGCGGTATCAGCTCACTCAAAGGCGGTAATACGGTTATCCACAGAATCAGGGGATAACGCAG
GAAAGAACATGTGAGCAAAAGGCCAGCAAAAGGCCAGGAACCGTAAAAAGGCCGCGTTGCTGGCGTTTTT
CCATAGGCTCCGCCCCCCTGACGAGCATCACAAAAATCGACGCTCAAGTCAGAGGTGGCGAAACCCGACA
GGACTATAAAGATACCAGGCGTTTCCCCCTGGAAGCTCCCTCGTGCGCTCTCCTGTTCCGACCCTGCCGC
TTACCGGATACCTGTCCGCCTTTCTCCCTTCGGGAAGCGTGGCGCTTTCTCATAGCTCACGCTGTAGGTA
TCTCAGTTCGGTGTAGGTCGTTCGCTCCAAGCTGGGCTGTGTGCACGAACCCCCCGTTCAGCCCGACCGC
TGCGCCTTATCCGGTAACTATCGTCTTGAGTCCAACCCGGTAAGACACGACTTATCGCCACTGGCAGCAG
CCACTGGTAACAGGATTAGCAGAGCGAGGTATGTAGGCGGTGCTACAGAGTTCTTGAAGTGGTGGCCTAA
CTACGGCTACACTAGAAGAACAGTATTTGGTATCTGCGCTCTGCTGAAGCCAGTTACCTTCGGAAAAAGA
GTTGGTAGCTCTTGATCCGGCAAACAAACCACCGCTGGTAGCGGTGGTTTTTTTGTTTGCAAGCAGCAGA
TTACGCGCAGAAAAAAAGGATCTCAAGAAGATCCTTTGATCTTTTCTACGGGGTCTGACGCTCAGTGGAA
CGAAAACTCACGTTAAGGGATTTTGGTCATGAGATTATCAAAAAGGATCTTCACCTAGATCCTTTTAAAT
TAAAAATGAAGTTTTAAATCAATCTAAAGTATATATGAGTAAACTTGGTCTGACAGTTACCAATGCTTAA
TCAGTGAGGCACCTATCTCAGCGATCTGTCTATTTCGTTCATCCATAGTTGCCTGACTCCCCGTCGTGTA
GATAACTACGATACGGGAGGGCTTACCATCTGGCCCCAGTGCTGCAATGATACCGCGAGACCCACGCTCA
CCGGCTCCAGATTTATCAGCAATAAACCAGCCAGCCGGAAGGGCCGAGCGCAGAAGTGGTCCTGCAACTT
TATCCGCCTCCATCCAGTCTATTAATTGTTGCCGGGAAGCTAGAGTAAGTAGTTCGCCAGTTAATAGTTT
GCGCAACGTTGTTGCCATTGCTACAGGCATCGTGGTGTCACGCTCGTCGTTTGGTATGGCTTCATTCAGC
TCCGGTTCCCAACGATCAAGGCGAGTTACATGATCCCCCATGTTGTGCAAAAAAGCGGTTAGCTCCTTCG
GTCCTCCGATCGTTGTCAGAAGTAAGTTGGCCGCAGTGTTATCACTCATGGTTATGGCAGCACTGCATAA
TTCTCTTACTGTCATGCCATCCGTAAGATGCTTTTCTGTGACTGGTGAGTACTCAACCAAGTCATTCTGA
GAATAGTGTATGCGGCGACCGAGTTGCTCTTGCCCGGCGTCAATACGGGATAATACCGCGCCACATAGCA
GAACTTTAAAAGTGCTCATCATTGGAAAACGTTCTTCGGGGCGAAAACTCTCAAGGATCTTACCGCTGTT
GAGATCCAGTTCGATGTAACCCACTCGTGCACCCAACTGATCTTCAGCATCTTTTACTTTCACCAGCGTT
TCTGGGTGAGCAAAAACAGGAAGGCAAAATGCCGCAAAAAAGGGAATAAGGGCGACACGGAAATGTTGAA
TACTCATACTCTTCCTTTTTCAATATTATTGAAGCATTTATCAGGGTTATTGTCTCATGAGCGGATACAT
ATTTGAATGTATTTAGAAAAATAAACAAATAGGGGTTCCGCGCACATTTCCCCGAAAAGTGCCACCTGAA
CGAAGCATCTGTGCTTCATTTTGTAGAACAAAAATGCAACGCGAGAGCGCTAATTTTTCAAACAAAGAAT
CTGAGCTGCATTTTTACAGAACAGAAATGCAACGCGAAAGCGCTATTTTACCAACGAAGAATCTGTGCTT
CATTTTTGTAAAACAAAAATGCAACGCGAGAGCGCTAATTTTTCAAACAAAGAATCTGAGCTGCATTTTT
ACAGAACAGAAATGCAACGCGAGAGCGCTATTTTACCAACAAAGAATCTATACTTCTTTTTTGTTCTACA
AAAATGCATCCCGAGAGCGCTATTTTTCTAACAAAGCATCTTAGATTACTTTTTTTCTCCTTTGTGCGCT
CTATAATGCAGTCTCTTGATAACTTTTTGCACTGTAGGTCCGTTAAGGTTAGAAGAAGGCTACTTTGGTG
TCTATTTTCTCTTCCATAAAAAAAGCCTGACTCCACTTCCCGCGTTTACTGATTACTAGCGAAGCTGCGG
GTGCATTTTTTCAAGATAAAGGCATCCCCGATTATATTCTATACCGATGTGGATTGCGCATACTTTGTGA
ACAGAAAGTGATAGCGTTGATGATTCTTCATTGGTCAGAAAATTATGAACGGTTTCTTCTATTTTGTCTC
TATATACTACGTATAGGAAATGTTTACATTTTCGTATTGTTTTCGATTCACTCTATGAATAGTTCTTACT
ACAATTTTTTTGTCTAAAGAGTAATACTAGAGATAAACATAAAAAATGTAGAGGTCGAGTTTAGATGCAA
GTTCAAGGAGCGAAAGGTGGATGGGTAGGTTATATAGGGATATAGCACAGAGATATATAGCAAAGAGATA
CTTTTGAGCAATGTTTGTGGAAGCGGTATTCGCAATATTTTAGTAGCTCGTTACAGTCCGGTGCGTTTTT
GGTTTTTTGAAAGTGCGTCTTCAGAGCGCTTTTGGTTTTCAAAAGCGCTCTGAAGTTCCTATACTTTCTA
GCTAGAGAATAGGAACTTCGGAATAGGAACTTCAAAGCGTTTCCGAAAACGAGCGCTTCCGAAAATGCAA
CGCGAGCTGCGCACATACAGCTCACTGTTCACGTCGCACCTATATCTGCGTGTTGCCTGTATATATATAT
ACATGAGAAGAACGGCATAGTGCGTGTTTATGCTTAAATGCGTACTTATATGCGTCTATTTATGTAGGAT
GAAAGGTAGTCTAGTACCTCCTGTGATATTATCCCATTCCATGCGGGGTATCGTATGCTTCCTTCAGCAC
TACCCTTTAGCTGTTCTATATGCTGCCACTCCTCAATTGGATTAGTCTCATCCTTCAATGCTATCATTTC
CTTTGATATTGGATCATACTAAGAAACCATTATTATCATGACATTAACCTATAAAAATAGGCGTATCACG
AGGCCCTTTCGTCTCGCGCGTTTCGGTGATGACGGTGAAAACCTCTGACACATGCAGCTCCCGGAGACGG
TCACAGCTTGTCTGTAAGCGGATGCCGGGAGCAGACAAGCCCGTCAGGGCGCGTCAGCGGGTGTTGGCGG
GTGTCGGGGCTGGCTTAACTATGCGGCATCAGAGCAGATTGTACTGAGAGTGCACCATATCGACTACGTC
GTTAAGGCCGTTTCTGACAGAGTAAAATTCTTGAGGGAACTTTCACCATTATGGGAAATGGTTCAAGAAG
GTATTGACTTAAACTCCATCAAATGGTCAGGTCATTGAGTGTTTTTTATTTGTTGTATTTTTTTTTTTTT
AGAGAAAATCCTCCAATATATAAATTAGGAATCATAGTTTCATGATTTTCTGTTACACCTAACTTTTTGT
GTGGTGCCCTCCTCCTTGTCAATATTAATGTTAAAGTGCAATTCTTTTTCCTTATCACGTTGAGCCATTA
GTATCAATTTGCTTACCTGTATTCCTTTACATCCTCCTTTTTCTCCTTCTTGATAAATGTATGTAGATTG
CGTATATAGTTTCGTCTACCCTATGAACATATTCCATTTTGTAATTTCGTGTCGTTTCTATTATGAATTT
CATTTATAAAGTTTATGTACAAATATCATAAAAAAAGAGAATCTTTTTAAGCAAGGATTTTCTTAACTTC
TTCGGCGACAGCATCACCGACTTCGGTGGTACTGTTGGAACCACCTAAATCACCAGTTCTGATACCTGCA
TCCAAAACCTTTTTAACTGCATCTTCAATGGCCTTACCTTCTTCAGGCAAGTTCAATGACAATTTCAACA
TCATTGCAGCAGACAAGATAGTGGCGATAGGGTTGACCTTATTCTTTGGCAAATCTGGAGCAGAACCGTG
GCATGGTTCGTACAAACCAAATGCGGTGTTCTTGTCTGGCAAAGAGGCCAAGGACGCAGATGGCAACAAA
CCCAAGGAACCTGGGATAACGGAGGCTTCATCGGAGATGATATCACCAAACATGTTGCTGGTGATTATAA
TACCATTTAGGTGGGTTGGGTTCTTAACTAGGATCATGGCGGCAGAATCAATCAATTGATGTTGAACCTT
CAATGTAGGAAATTCGTTCTTGATGGTTTCCTCCACAGTTTTTCTCCATAATCTTGAAGAGGCCAAAACA
TTAGCTTTATCCAAGGACCAAATAGGCAATGGTGGCTCATGTTGTAGGGCCATGAAAGCGGCCATTCTTG
TGATTCTTTGCACTTCTGGAACGGTGTATTGTTCACTATCCCAAGCGACACCATCACCATCGTCTTCCTT
TCTCTTACCAAAGTAAATACCTCCCACTAATTCTCTGACAACAACGAAGTCAGTACCTTTAGCAAATTGT
GGCTTGATTGGAGATAAGTCTAAAAGAGAGTCGGATGCAAAGTTACATGGTCTTAAGTTGGCGTACAATT
GAAGTTCTTTACGGATTTTTAGTAAACCTTGTTCAGGTCTAACACTACCTGTACCCCATTTAGGACCACC
CACAGCACCTAACAAAACGGCATCAGCCTTCTTGGAGGCTTCCAGCGCCTCATCTGGAAGTGGAACACCT
GTAGCATCTATAGCAGCACCACCAATTAAATGATTTTCGAAATCGAACTTGACATTGGAACGAACATCAG
AAATAGCTTTAAGAACCTTAATGGCTTCGGCTGTGATTTCTTGACCAACGTGGTCACCTGGCAAAACGAC
GATCTTCTTAGGGGCAGACATTAGAATGGTATATCCTTGAAATATATATATATATATTGCTGAAATGTAA
AAGGTAAGAAAAGTTAGAAAGTAAGACGATTGCTAACCACCTATTGGAAAAAACAATAGGTCCTTAAATA
ATATTGTCAACTTCAAGTATTGTGATGCAAGCATTTAGTCATGAACGCTTCTCTATTCTATATGAAAAGC
CGGTTCCGGCGCTCTCACCTTTCCTTTTTCTCCCAATTTTTCAGTTGAAAAAGGTATATGCGTCAGGCGA
CCTCTGAAATTAACAAAAAATTTCCAGTCATCGAATTTGATTCTGTGCGATAGCGCCCCTGTGTGTTCTC
GTTATGTTGAGGAAAAAAATAATGGTTGCTAAGAGATTCGAACTCTTGCATCTTACGATACCTGAGTATT
CCCACAGTTAACTGCGGTCAAGATATTTCTTGAATCAGGCGCCTTAGACCGCTCGGCCAAACAACCAATT
ACTTGTTGAGAAATAGAGTATAATTATCCTATAAATATAACGTTTTTGAACACACATGAACAAGGAAGTA
CAGGACAATTGATTTTGAAGAGAATGTGGATTTTGATGTAATTGTTGGGATTCCATTTTTAATAAGGCAA
TAATATTAGGTATGTAGATATACTAGAAGTTCTCCTCGACCGGTCGATATGCGGTGTGAAATACCGCACA
GATGCGTAAGGAGAAAATACCGCATCAGGAAATTGTAAGCGTTAATATTTTGTTAAAATTCGCGTTAAAT
TTTTGTTAAATCAGCTCATTTTTTAACCAATAGGCCGAAATCGGCAAAATCCCTTATAAATCAAAAGAAT
AGACCGAGATAGGGT
[37 nt withheld, positions 11916-11952]
AAAGAACGTGGACTCCAACGTCAAAGG
[49 nt withheld, positions 11980-12028]
T
[91 nt withheld, positions 12030-12120]
G
[124 nt withheld, positions 12122-12245]
CCATTCGCCATTCAGGCTGCGCAACTGTTGGGAAGGGCGATCGGTGCGGGCCTCTTCGCTATTACGCCAG
CTGGCGAAAGGGGGATGTGCTGCAAGGCGATTAAGTTGGGTAACGCCAGGGTTTTCCCAGTCACGACGTT
Features (pLannotate 1.2.2; 26 found; start..end, strand, type, name):
     27..45      +  promoter       T7 promoter: promoter for bacteriophage T7 RNA polymerase
     54..107     -  misc_feature   MCS (fragment): pBluescript multiple cloning site
    132..798     +  promoter       GAP promoter: S. cerevisiae TDH3; promoter for glyceraldehyde-3-phosphate dehydrogenase
    833..4936    +  CDS            cas9: CAS9_STRP1 - Also known as csn1 From Streptococcus pyogenes serotype M1.
   4994..5181    +  terminator     ADH1 terminator: S. cerevisiae ADH1; transcription terminator for the S. cerevisiae alcohol dehydrogenase 1 (ADH1) gene
   5299..5318    -  terminator     SUP4 terminator: transcription terminator for the S. cerevisiae SUP4 tRNA gene
   5323..5397    -  misc_RNA       gRNA scaffold: guide RNA scaffold for the Streptococcus pyogenes CRISPR/Cas9 system
   5418..5686    -  promoter       SNR52 promoter: promoter for the S. cerevisiae small nucleolar RNA gene SNR52
   5717..5735    -  promoter       T3 promoter: promoter for bacteriophage T3 RNA polymerase
   5778..5800    -  protein_bind   lac operator (fragment): The lac repressor binds to the lac operator to inhibit transcription in E. coli. This inhibition can be relieved by adding lactose or isopropyl-β-D-thiogalactopyranoside (IPTG). lac repressor encoded by lacI
   5804..5834    -  promoter       lac promoter: promoter for the E. coli lac operon
   5849..5870    -  protein_bind   CAP binding site: CAP binding activates transcription in the presence of cAMP. E. coli catabolite activator protein
   5883..5975    -  CDS            lacI (fragment): lac repressor; lacI; The lac repressor binds to the lac operator to inhibit transcription in E. coli. This inhibition can be relieved by adding lactose or isopropyl-β-D-thiogalactopyranoside (IPTG).
   6158..6746    -  rep_origin     ori: high-copy-number ColE1/pMB1/pBR322/pUC origin of replication
   6917..7777    -  CDS            AmpR: β-lactamase; bla; confers resistance to ampicillin, carbenicillin, and related antibiotics
   7778..7882    -  promoter       AmpR promoter: bla
   7909..9255    -  rep_origin     2μ ori: yeast 2μ plasmid origin of replication
   9323..9358    +  CDS            rop (fragment): Rop protein, which maintains plasmids at low copy number; rop
   9460..9510    +  misc_feature   bom (fragment): basis of mobility region from pBR322
   9509..9625    +  CDS            NFS1 (fragment): NFS1_YEAST - Also known as SPL1 From Saccharomyces cerevisiae (strain ATCC 204508 / S288c) (Baker's yeast).
   9990..11081   -  CDS            LEU2: LEU3_YEAST - Experimental evidence at protein level: Swiss-Prot protein existence level 1. Catalyzes the oxidation of 3-carboxy-2-hydroxy-4- methylpentanoate (3-isopropylmalate) to 3-carboxy-4-methyl-2- oxopentanoate. The product decarboxylates to 4-methyl-2 oxopentanoate. From Saccharomyces cerevisiae (strain ATCC 204508 / S288c) (Baker's yeast).
  11082..11489   -  promoter       LEU2 promoter: S. cerevisiae LEU2
  11629..11706   -  CDS            YO192_YEAST (fragment): Experimental evidence at protein level: Swiss-Prot protein existence level 1. From Saccharomyces cerevisiae (strain ATCC 204508 / S288c) (Baker's yeast).
  11737..11789   +  misc_feature   bom (fragment): basis of mobility region from pBR322
  11817..12245   -  rep_origin     f1 ori (sequence partly withheld): f1 bacteriophage origin of replication; arrow indicates direction of (+) strand synthesis
  12249..19      -  CDS            lacZα (fragment) (across the origin): LacZα fragment of β-galactosidase; lacZ fragment
