[The description below was written by a language model from this plasmid's Addgene catalogue record and pLannotate feature annotations shown in this document.]
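Description:
pML107-LAS17 is a yeast CRISPR/Cas9 plasmid built on the pML107 backbone, an E. coli–S. cerevisiae shuttle vector that delivers both the nuclease and a single guide RNA from one molecule. In bacteria it is maintained at high copy through a ColE1/pUC-type origin and selected with ampicillin via the β-lactamase gene. In budding yeast it replicates as a multicopy episome from the 2μ origin and is selected by leucine prototrophy through a LEU2 cassette driven by its native promoter. The annotated sequence is about 12.4 kb. It also carries pBluescript-derived remnants that play no role in the editing function: an f1 origin, T7 and T3 promoters, lac promoter/operator elements, lacZα and MCS fragments, and small pieces of pBR322 and of yeast genomic sequence flanking LEU2.

The payload consists of two expression units. Streptococcus pyogenes Cas9 is transcribed from the strong constitutive TDH3 (GAP) promoter and terminated by the ADH1 terminator. On the opposite strand, the SNR52 RNA polymerase III promoter drives a guide RNA made up of a 20-nucleotide spacer fused to the S. pyogenes gRNA scaffold and ending at the SUP4 tRNA terminator. The spacer was inserted as a short oligonucleotide cassette between the SwaI and BclI sites, both of which were destroyed during cloning. It directs Cas9 to LAS17 (YOR181W, also called BEE1) in S. cerevisiae. According to the record, the plasmid's purpose is to express Cas9 and this guide so as to target the LAS17 locus. The record does not describe any repair template or the specific edit intended, though the associated publication concerns genetic modifiers of gene essentiality.
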