Addgene plasmid #232892: pML107-LAS17
Purpose: Plasmid expressing Cas9 and gRNA AATACCCTGAATTCTGCCGG which targets the LAS17 gene.
Depositing lab: Jolanda Van Leeuwen. Depositing organization: University of Massachusetts, Worcester. Publication: The modifiers that cause changes in gene essentiality. Batte A, Bosch-Guiteras N, Pons C, Ota M, Lopes M, Sharma S, Tellini N, Paltenghi C, Conti M, Kan KT, Ho UL, Wiederkehr M, Barraud J, Ashe M, Aloy P, Liti G, Chabes A, Parts L, van Leeuwen J. Cell Syst. 2026 Mar 2:101515. doi: 10.1016/j.cels.2025.101515. PubMed 41775267.
Backbone
  Vector backbone: pML107
  Backbone manufacturer: Laughery et al, 2015, Yeast
  Backbone size w/o insert (bp): 12367
  Vector type: Yeast Expression, CRISPR
  Selectable markers: LEU2
Growth in bacteria
  Bacterial resistance: Ampicillin, 100 μg/mL
  Growth temperature: 37°C
  Growth strain: DH5alpha
  Copy number: High Copy
Gene/Insert
  Gene/Insert name: LAS17 gRNA (alt name: YOR181W)
  gRNA/shRNA sequence: AATACCCTGAATTCTGCCGG
  Species: S. cerevisiae (budding yeast)
  Insert size (bp): 33
  Entrez Gene: LAS17 (a.k.a. YOR181W, BEE1)
  Promoter: snR52
  Cloning method: Restriction Enzyme; 5′ cloning site SwaI (destroyed during cloning); 3′ cloning site BclI (destroyed during cloning)
Terms and licenses: Academic/Nonprofit Terms; Industry Terms: Not Available to Industry
How to cite: pML107-LAS17 was a gift from Jolanda Van Leeuwen (Addgene plasmid # 232892 ; http://n2t.net/addgene:232892 ; RRID:Addgene_232892)
